Addgene plasmid #20921: EYFP-Clathrin
Depositing lab: Xiaowei Zhuang. Depositing organization: Harvard University. Publication: Assembly of endocytic machinery around individual influenza viruses during viral entry. Rust MJ, Lakadamyali M, Zhang F, Zhuang X. Nat Struct Mol Biol. 2004 Jun . 11(6):567-73. 10.1038/nsmb769 PubMed 15122347.
Backbone
  Vector backbone: pcDNA3.1/V5-His TOPO
  Backbone manufacturer: Invitrogen cat#K480040
  Backbone size w/o insert (bp): 5523
  Vector type: Mammalian Expression
  Selectable markers: Neomycin (select with G418)
Growth in bacteria
  Bacterial resistance: Ampicillin, 100 μg/mL
  Growth temperature: 37°C
  Growth strain: DH5alpha
  Copy number: High Copy
Gene/Insert
  Gene/Insert name: Clathrin, light polypeptide (Lca) (alt name: Clathrin-Lca)
  Species: M. musculus (mouse)
  Insert size (bp): 1058
  GenBank ID: BC057660
  Entrez Gene: Clta (a.k.a. Lca)
  Tag / fusion protein: EYFP (N terminal on backbone)
  Cloning method: Restriction Enzyme; 5′ cloning site XhoI (unknown if destroyed); 3′ cloning site AgeI (unknown if destroyed)
  Sequencing primers: 5′ T7; 3′ BGH reverse priming site
Resource information
  A portion of this plasmid was derived from a plasmid made by: J.H. Keen Nat.Cell Biol. 1,1,(1999)
Terms and licenses: Academic/Nonprofit Terms; Industry Terms: Not Available to Industry
How to cite: EYFP-Clathrin was a gift from Xiaowei Zhuang (Addgene plasmid # 20921 ; http://n2t.net/addgene:20921 ; RRID:Addgene_20921)
