[The description below was written by a language model from this plasmid's Addgene catalogue record.]
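Description:
EYFP-Clathrin is a mammalian expression plasmid built on the commercial pcDNA3.1/V5-His TOPO backbone (about 5.5 kb without insert). It is maintained in E. coli as a high-copy plasmid under ampicillin selection, and it carries a neomycin resistance marker so that transfected mammalian cells can be selected with G418. The record does not list the promoter or other regulatory elements explicitly. The pcDNA3.1 family normally drives expression from the CMV immediate-early promoter and terminates with the BGH polyadenylation signal, and the listed sequencing primers (T7 forward and BGH reverse) fit that standard layout flanking the insert.

The payload is the mouse clathrin light chain a gene (Clta, also called Lca), an insert of roughly 1.06 kb cloned by restriction digestion between XhoI and AgeI sites; whether those sites survived cloning is not recorded. EYFP, an enhanced yellow fluorescent protein, is fused to the N terminus of the light chain, so the expressed protein is a fluorescent clathrin subunit that can incorporate into clathrin coats. Whether the backbone's C-terminal V5 and His tags are in frame with the fusion is not stated. Part of the plasmid was derived from an earlier construct made by another laboratory.

The associated publication concerns the assembly of endocytic machinery around individual influenza viruses during entry. This points to use as a live-cell imaging marker for visualising clathrin-coated pits and vesicles and following their dynamics by fluorescence microscopy, in either transiently transfected or G418-selected stable cells.
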