>Addgene plasmid #20921 | EYFP-Clathrin | addgene partial sequence | sequence record 26879 | 20921 with EGFP-C
GCGGCGGCCTCNANGCTGAGTTGGATCCATTTGGCGATCCCGCCGGTGCGCCNGGTGGNCNCGCTCTANG
AAACGGNGTGGCGGGCGCCGGCGANANANNCGGNCGCGGNCTTCTTGGCGCANNNNAGAGTGAGANTGCG
GGCATCGAGAACGATGANGNCTTCGCCATCCTGGACNGCGGCGCCCCCGGGCCGCAGCCACACGGCGAGC
CGCCNGGANGTCCGGANGCTGTTGACGGAGTGATGAANGGNGAATACTACCAGGAGAGCAATGGTCCAAC
AGACAGTTACGCAGCCATTTCAGAAGTGGATCGATTGCAGTCAGAGCCTGAAAGTATCCGTAAGTGGAGA
GAAGAGCANACAGAGCGCCTGGAAGCCCTCGATGCCAATTCTCGGAAGCAGAAGCGGAGTGGAAAGAAAA
GGCGATAAAGGANCTGGAAGAGTGGTATGCGAGGCNNACGAGCAGCTACAGAAGACAAANGNAAACAACA
GGGCGGCAGAANAAGCCTTTGTAAACGACATTGACGAGTCATCCCCAGGCACTGAGTGGGAGCGGGTGGC
CCGCCTGTGTGACTTTAACCCCAANTCCAGCAAACAGGCCAAAGANGTCTCTCGCATGCNCTCANTCCTC
ATCTCCCTGAAN
